>Addgene plasmid #132404 | pHAGE-IRES-puro-NLS-NLS-dPspCas13b-3xsfGFP-NLS | addgene full sequence | sequence record 307946 | Addgene NGS Result
TGGAAGGGCTAATTCACTCCCAAAGAAGACAAGATATCCTTGATCTGTGGATCTACCACACACAAGGCTA
CTTCCCTGATTAGCAGAACTACACACCAGGGCCAGGGGTCAGATATCCACTGACCTTTGGATGGTGCTAC
AAGCTAGTACCAGTTGAGCCAGATAAGGTAGAAGAGGCCAATAAAGGAGAGAACACCAGCTTGTTACACC
CTGTGAGCCTGCATGGGATGGATGACCCGGAGAGAGAAGTGTTAGAGTGGAGGTTTGACAGCCGCCTAGC
ATTTCATCACGTGGCCCGAGAGCTGCATCCGGAGTACTTCAAGAACTGCTGATATCGAGCTTGCTACAAG
GGACTTTCCGCTGGGGACTTTCCAGGGAGGCGTGGCCTGGGCGGGACTGGGGAGTGGCGAGCCCTCAGAT
CCTGCATATAAGCAGCTGCTTTTTGCCTGTACTGGGTCTCTCTGGTTAGACCAGATCTGAGCCTGGGAGC
TCTCTGGCTAACTAGGGAACCCACTGCTTAAGCCTCAATAAAGCTTGCCTTGAGTGCTTCAAGTAGTGTG
TGCCCGTCTGTTGTGTGACTCTGGTAACTAGAGATCCCTCAGACCCTTTTAGTCAGTGTGGAAAATCTCT
AGCAGTGGCGCCCGAACAGGGACTTGAAAGCGAAAGGGAAACCAGAGGAGCTCTCTCGACGCAGGACTCG
GCTTGCTGAAGCGCGCACGGCAAGAGGCGAGGGGCGGCGACTGGTGAGTACGCCAAAAATTTTGACTAGC
GGAGGCTAGAAGGAGAGAGATGGGTGCGAGAGCGTCAGTATTAAGCGGGGGAGAATTAGATCGCGATGGG
AAAAAATTCGGTTAAGGCCAGGGGGAAAGAAAAAATATAAATTAAAACATATAGTATGGGCAAGCAGGGA
GCTAGAACGATTCGCAGTTAATCCTGGCCTGTTAGAAACATCAGAAGGCTGTAGACAAATACTGGGACAG
CTACAACCATCCCTTCAGACAGGATCAGAAGAACTTAGATCATTATATAATACAGTAGCAACCCTCTATT
GTGTGCATCAAAGGATAGAGATAAAAGACACCAAGGAAGCTTTAGACAAGATAGAGGAAGAGCAAAACAA
AAGTAAGACCACCGCACAGCAAGCGGCCGGCCGCTGATCTTCAGACCTGGAGGAGGAGATATGAGGGACA
ATTGGAGAAGTGAATTATATAAATATAAAGTAGTAAAAATTGAACCATTAGGAGTAGCACCCACCAAGGC
AAAGAGAAGAGTGGTGCAGAGAGAAAAAAGAGCAGTGGGAATAGGAGCTTTGTTCCTTGGGTTCTTGGGA
GCAGCAGGAAGCACTATGGGCGCAGCGTCAATGACGCTGACGGTACAGGCCAGACAATTATTGTCTGGTA
TAGTGCAGCAGCAGAACAATTTGCTGAGGGCTATTGAGGCGCAACAGCATCTGTTGCAACTCACAGTCTG
GGGCATCAAGCAGCTCCAGGCAAGAATCCTGGCTGTGGAAAGATACCTAAAGGATCAACAGCTCCTGGGG
ATTTGGGGTTGCTCTGGAAAACTCATTTGCACCACTGCTGTGCCTTGGAATGCTAGTTGGAGTAATAAAT
CTCTGGAACAGATTTGGAATCACACGACCTGGATGGAGTGGGACAGAGAAATTAACAATTACACAAGCTT
AATACACTCCTTAATTGAAGAATCGCAAAACCAGCAAGAAAAGAATGAACAAGAATTATTGGAATTAGAT
AAATGGGCAAGTTTGTGGAATTGGTTTAACATAACAAATTGGCTGTGGTATATAAAATTATTCATAATGA
TAGTAGGAGGCTTGGTAGGTTTAAGAATAGTTTTTGCTGTACTTTCTATAGTGAATAGAGTTAGGCAGGG
ATATTCACCATTATCGTTTCAGACCCACCTCCCAACCCCGAGGGGACCCGACAGGCCCGAAGGAATAGAA
GAAGAAGGTGGAGAGAGAGACAGAGACAGATCCATTCGATTAGTGAACGGATCTCGACGGTATCGCCGAA
TTCACAAATGGCAGTATTCATCCACAATTTTAAAAGAAAAGGGGGGATTGGGGGGTACAGTGCAGGGGAA
AGAATAGTAGACATAATAGCAACAGACATACAAACTAAAGAATTACAAAAACAAATTACAAAAATTCAAA
ATTTTCGGGTTTATTACAGGGACAGCAGAGATCCAGTTTGGACTAGTCGTGAGGCTCCGGTGCCCGTCAG
TGGGCAGAGCGCACATCGCCCACAGTCCCCGAGAAGTTGGGGGGAGGGGTCGGCAATTGAACCGGTGCCT
AGAGAAGGTGGCGCGGGGTAAACTGGGAAAGTGATGTCGTGTACTGGCTCCGCCTTTTTCCCGAGGGTGG
GGGAGAACCGTATATAAGTGCAGTAGTCGCCGTGAACGTTCTTTTTCGCAACGGGTTTGCCGCCAGAACA
CAGGTAAGTGCCGTGTGTGGTTCCCGCGGGCCTGGCCTCTTTACGGGTTATGGCCCTTGCGTGCCTTGAA
TTACTTCCACCTGGCTGCAGTACGTGATTCTTGATCCCGAGCTTCGGGTTGGAAGTGGGTGGGAGAGTTC
GAGGCCTTGCGCTTAAGGAGCCCCTTCGCCTCGTGCTTGAGTTGAGGCCTGGCCTGGGCGCTGGGGCCGC
CGCGTGCGAATCTGGTGGCACCTTCGCGCCTGTCTCGCTGCTTTCGATAAGTCTCTAGCCATTTAAAATT
TTTGATGACCTGCTGCGACGCTTTTTTTCTGGCAAGATAGTCTTGTAAATGCGGGCCAAGATCTGCACAC
TGGTATTTCGGTTTTTGGGGCCGCGGGCGGCGACGGGGCCCGTGCGTCCCAGCGCACATGTTCGGCGAGG
CGGGGCCTGCGAGCGCGGCCACCGAGAATCGGACGGGGGTAGTCTCAAGCTGGCCGGCCTGCTCTGGTGC
CTGGCCTCGCGCCGCCGTGTATCGCCCCGCCCTGGGCGGCAAGGCTGGCCCGGTCGGCACCAGTTGCGTG
AGCGGAAAGATGGCCGCTTCCCGGCCCTGCTGCAGGGAGCTCAAAATGGAGGACGCGGCGCTCGGGAGAG
CGGGCGGGTGAGTCACCCACACAAAGGAAAAGGGCCTTTCCGTCCTCAGCCGTCGCTTCATGTGACTCCA
CGGAGTACCGGGCGCCGTCCAGGCACCTCGATTAGTTCTCGAGCTTTTGGAGTACGTCGTCTTTAGGTTG
GGGGGAGGGGTTTTATGCGATGGAGTTTCCCCACACTGAGTGGGTGGAGACTGAAGTTAGGCCAGCTTGG
CACTTGATGTAATTCTCCTTGGAATTTGCCCTTTTTGAGTTTGGATCTTGGTTCATTCTCAAGCCTCAGA
CAGTGGTTCAAAGTTTTTTTCTTCCATTTCAGGTGTCGTGAAGCGGCCGCATGAAGCGACCTGCCGCCAC
AAAGAAGGCTGGACAGGCTAAGAAGAAGAAAGCTAGCATGCCCAAAAAGAAGAGGAAAGTGAACATCCCC
GCCCTGGTGGAGAATCAGAAGAAGTACTTCGGCACCTATTCCGTGATGGCCATGCTGAACGCCCAGACAG
TGCTGGATCACATCCAGAAGGTGGCCGACATCGAGGGCGAGCAGAACGAGAACAATGAGAATCTGTGGTT
TCACCCTGTGATGAGCCACCTGTACAACGCCAAGAATGGCTATGATAAGCAGCCTGAAAAGACCATGTTC
ATCATCGAGAGACTGCAGTCCTACTTCCCATTTCTGAAGATCATGGCCGAGAATCAGCGCGAGTACTCTA
ACGGCAAGTATAAGCAGAATCGGGTGGAGGTGAACAGCAATGACATCTTCGAGGTGCTGAAGAGAGCCTT
TGGCGTGCTGAAGATGTACAGGGATCTGACCAACGCCTACAAGACATATGAGGAGAAGCTGAATGACGGC
TGCGAGTTTCTGACCAGCACAGAGCAGCCTCTGTCCGGCATGATCAACAATTACTATACCGTGGCCCTGA
GAAACATGAATGAGAGGTACGGCTACAAGACAGAGGATCTGGCCTTCATCCAGGACAAGAGGTTCAAGTT
TGTGAAGGACGCCTACGGCAAGAAGAAGAGCCAGGTGAACACCGGCTTCTTTCTGTCTCTGCAGGATTAT
AATGGCGACACACAGAAGAAGCTGCACCTGAGCGGAGTGGGAATCGCCCTGCTGATCTGCCTGTTTCTGG
ATAAGCAGTACATCAACATCTTCCTGAGCAGACTGCCAATCTTTAGCTCCTATAATGCCCAGTCCGAGGA
GCGGAGAATCATCATCCGCAGCTTCGGCATCAACTCCATCAAGCTGCCAAAGGACAGAATCCACTCCGAG
AAGTCTAACAAGAGCGTGGCCATGGATATGCTGAATGAGGTGAAGAGGTGTCCCGACGAGCTGTTCACCA
CACTGTCTGCCGAGAAGCAGAGCCGGTTTAGAATCATCTCCGACGATCACAACGAGGTGCTGATGAAGAG
ATCTAGCGACAGGTTTGTGCCTCTGCTGCTGCAGTACATCGATTATGGCAAGCTGTTCGACCACATCCGC
TTTCACGTGAACATGGGCAAGCTGCGGTACCTGCTGAAGGCCGATAAGACCTGCATCGACGGCCAGACAA
GGGTGCGCGTGATCGAGCAGCCACTGAATGGATTCGGCCGCCTGGAGGAGGCAGAGACCATGCGGAAGCA
GGAGAACGGCACATTCGGCAATAGCGGCATCCGGATCAGAGATTTTGAGAACATGAAGCGGGACGATGCC
AACCCTGCCAATTACCCATATATCGTGGACACCTACACACACTATATCCTGGAGAACAATAAGGTGGAGA
TGTTTATCAATGATAAGGAGGACTCCGCCCCACTGCTGCCCGTGATCGAGGACGATAGATACGTGGTGAA
GACCATCCCAAGCTGTAGGATGTCCACACTGGAGATCCCCGCCATGGCCTTCCACATGTTCCTGTTTGGC
TCTAAGAAGACCGAGAAGCTGATCGTGGACGTGCACAACCGGTATAAGAGACTGTTCCAGGCCATGCAGA
AGGAGGAGGTGACAGCCGAGAATATCGCCTCTTTTGGCATCGCCGAGAGCGATCTGCCCCAGAAGATCCT
GGACCTGATCTCCGGCAACGCCCACGGCAAGGATGTGGACGCCTTCATCCGCCTGACCGTGGACGATATG
CTGACCGATACAGAGAGGCGCATCAAGCGGTTTAAGGACGATCGCAAGTCCATCCGGTCTGCCGACAATA
AGATGGGCAAGCGCGGCTTCAAGCAGATCTCTACCGGCAAGCTGGCCGATTTCCTGGCCAAGGACATCGT
GCTGTTTCAGCCAAGCGTGAACGATGGCGAGAATAAGATCACAGGCCTGAACTACCGGATCATGCAGAGC
GCCATCGCCGTGTACGACTCCGGCGACGATTATGAGGCCAAGCAGCAGTTCAAGCTGATGTTTGAGAAGG
CCAGACTGATCGGCAAGGGCACCACAGAGCCCCACCCTTTCCTGTACAAGGTGTTTGCAAGGTCCATCCC
AGCAAACGCAGTGGAGTTCTACGAGCGGTACCTGATCGAGCGGAAGTTTTATCTGACCGGCCTGTCTAAC
GAGATCAAGAAGGGCAATCGCGTGGATGTGCCCTTCATCCGGAGAGACCAGAATAAGTGGAAGACCCCTG
CCATGAAGACACTGGGCAGAATCTACAGCGAGGATCTGCCCGTGGAGCTGCCTAGGCAGATGTTTGACAA
CGAGATCAAGTCTCACCTGAAGAGCCTGCCTCAGATGGAGGGCATCGACTTCAACAATGCCAATGTGACC
TACCTGATCGCCGAGTATATGAAGCGGGTGCTGGACGATGACTTCCAGACCTTCTACCAGTGGAACAGGA
ATTACCGCTATATGGATATGCTGAAGGGCGAGTATGACAGAAAGGGCTCTCTGCAGCACTGCTTCACCAG
CGTGGAGGAGAGGGAGGGACTGTGGAAGGAGAGGGCATCCAGAACAGAGAGGTACCGCAAGCAGGCCTCC
AACAAGATCAGGTCTAATCGCCAGATGCGGAACGCCTCCTCTGAGGAGATCGAGACCATCCTGGATAAGA
GACTGTCTAACAGCAGGAATGAGTACCAGAAGAGCGAGAAAGTGATCAGGCGCTATCGCGTGCAGGACGC
CCTGCTGTTCCTGCTGGCCAAGAAGACCCTGACAGAGCTGGCCGATTTCGACGGCGAGCGGTTTAAGCTG
AAGGAGATCATGCCAGATGCCGAGAAGGGCATCCTGTCCGAGATCATGCCCATGTCTTTCACATTTGAGA
AGGGCGGCAAGAAGTACACCATCACAAGCGAGGGCATGAAGCTGAAGAACTATGGCGATTTCTTTGTGCT
GGCCTCCGACAAGAGAATCGGCAATCTGCTGGAGCTGGTGGGCTCCGATATCGTGTCTAAGGAGGACATC
ATGGAGGAGTTTAACAAGTACGATCAGTGTAGGCCCGAGATCAGCTCCATCGTGTTCAATCTGGAGAAGT
GGGCCTTTGACACCTATCCTGAGCTGTCCGCCAGAGTGGATAGGGAGGAGAAGGTGGACTTCAAGTCTAT
CCTGAAGATCCTGCTGAACAATAAGAACATCAATAAGGAGCAGTCTGACATCCTGCGCAAGATCCGGAAC
GCCTTTGATGCCAACAATTACCCTGACAAGGGCGTGGTGGAGATCAAGGCCCTGCCAGAGATCGCCATGA
GCATCAAGAAGGCCTTCGGCGAGTATGCCATCATGAAGGGAGGTGGATCCGGAAGTATGCGTAAAGGCGA
AGAGCTGTTCACTGGTGTCGTCCCTATTCTGGTGGAACTGGATGGTGATGTCAACGGTCATAAGTTTTCC
GTGCGTGGCGAGGGTGAAGGTGACGCAACTAATGGTAAACTGACGCTGAAGTTCATCTGTACTACTGGTA
AACTGCCGGTACCTTGGCCGACTCTGGTAACGACGCTGACTTATGGTGTTCAGTGCTTTGCTCGTTATCC
GGACCATATGAAGCAGCATGACTTCTTCAAGTCCGCCATGCCGGAAGGCTATGTGCAGGAACGCACGATT
TCCTTTAAGGATGACGGCACGTACAAAACGCGTGCGGAAGTGAAATTTGAAGGCGATACCCTGGTAAACC
GCATTGAGCTGAAAGGCATTGACTTTAAAGAAGACGGCAATATCCTGGGCCATAAGCTGGAATACAATTT
TAACAGCCACAATGTTTACATCACCGCCGATAAACAAAAAAATGGCATTAAAGCGAATTTTAAAATTCGC
CACAACGTGGAGGATGGCAGCGTGCAGCTGGCTGATCACTACCAGCAAAACACTCCAATCGGTGATGGTC
CTGTTCTGCTGCCAGACAATCACTATCTGAGCACGCAAAGCGTTCTGTCTAAAGATCCGAACGAGAAACG
CGATCATATGGTTCTGCTGGAGTTCGTAACCGCAGCGGGCATCACGCATGGTATGGATGAACTGTACAAA
TCTGGCGGCCGCTCTGGCATGCGTAAAGGCGAAGAGCTGTTCACTGGTGTCGTCCCTATTCTGGTGGAAC
TGGATGGTGATGTCAACGGTCATAAGTTTTCCGTGCGTGGCGAGGGTGAAGGTGACGCAACTAATGGTAA
ACTGACGCTGAAGTTCATCTGTACTACTGGTAAACTGCCGGTACCTTGGCCGACTCTGGTAACGACGCTG
ACTTATGGTGTTCAGTGCTTTGCTCGTTATCCGGACCATATGAAGCAGCATGACTTCTTCAAGTCCGCCA
TGCCGGAAGGCTATGTGCAGGAACGCACGATTTCCTTTAAGGATGACGGCACGTACAAAACGCGTGCGGA
AGTGAAATTTGAAGGCGATACCCTGGTAAACCGCATTGAGCTGAAAGGCATTGACTTTAAAGAAGACGGC
AATATCCTGGGCCATAAGCTGGAATACAATTTTAACAGCCACAATGTTTACATCACCGCCGATAAACAAA
AAAATGGCATTAAAGCGAATTTTAAAATTCGCCACAACGTGGAGGATGGCAGCGTGCAGCTGGCTGATCA
CTACCAGCAAAACACTCCAATCGGTGATGGTCCTGTTCTGCTGCCAGACAATCACTATCTGAGCACGCAA
AGCGTTCTGTCTAAAGATCCGAACGAGAAACGCGATCATATGGTTCTGCTGGAGTTCGTAACCGCAGCGG
GCATCACGCATGGTATGGATGAACTGTACAAAGGTAGCATCGATGGTAGCATGCGTAAAGGCGAAGAGCT
GTTCACTGGTGTCGTCCCTATTCTGGTGGAACTGGATGGTGATGTCAACGGTCATAAGTTTTCCGTGCGT
GGCGAGGGTGAAGGTGACGCAACTAATGGTAAACTGACGCTGAAGTTCATCTGTACTACTGGTAAACTGC
CGGTACCTTGGCCGACTCTGGTAACGACGCTGACTTATGGTGTTCAGTGCTTTGCTCGTTATCCGGACCA
TATGAAGCAGCATGACTTCTTCAAGTCCGCCATGCCGGAAGGCTATGTGCAGGAACGCACGATTTCCTTT
AAGGATGACGGCACGTACAAAACGCGTGCGGAAGTGAAATTTGAAGGCGATACCCTGGTAAACCGCATTG
AGCTGAAAGGCATTGACTTTAAAGAAGACGGCAATATCCTGGGCCATAAGCTGGAATACAATTTTAACAG
CCACAATGTTTACATCACCGCCGATAAACAAAAAAATGGCATTAAAGCGAATTTTAAAATTCGCCACAAC
GTGGAGGATGGCAGCGTGCAGCTGGCTGATCACTACCAGCAAAACACTCCAATCGGTGATGGTCCTGTTC
TGCTGCCAGACAATCACTATCTGAGCACGCAAAGCGTTCTGTCTAAAGATCCGAACGAGAAACGCGATCA
TATGGTTCTGCTGGAGTTCGTAACCGCAGCGGGCATCACGCATGGTATGGATGAACTGTACAAACTCGAG
CCAAAGAAAAAGCGGAAAGTGTAATCTAGAGGATCTGCCCCTCTCCCTCCCCCCCCCCTAACGTTACTGG
CCGAAGCCGCTTGGAATAAGGCCGGTGTGCGTTTGTCTATATGTTATTTTCCACCATATTGCCGTCTTTT
GGCAATGTGAGGGCCCGGAAACCTGGCCCTGTCTTCTTGACGAGCATTCCTAGGGGTCTTTCCCCTCTCG
CCAAAGGAATGCAAGGTCTGTTGAATGTCGTGAAGGAAGCAGTTCCTCTGGAAGCTTCTTGAAGACAAAC
AACGTCTGTAGCGACCCTTTGCAGGCAGCGGAACCCCCCACCTGGCGACAGGTGCCTCTGCGGCCAAAAG
CCACGTGTATAAGATACACCTGCAAAGGCGGCACAACCCCAGTGCCACGTTGTGAGTTGGATAGTTGTGG
AAAGAGTCAAATGGCTCTCCTCAAGCGTATTCAACAATGGGCTGAAGGATGCCCAGAAGGTACCCCATTG
TATGGGATCTGATCTGGGGCCTCGGTGCACATGCTTTACATGTGTTTAGTCGAGGTTAAAAAAACGTCTA
GGCCCCCCGAACCACGGGGACGTGGTTTTCCTTTGAAAAACACGATGATAAGGATCCACCGGAGCTTACC
ATGACCGAGTACAAGCCCACGGTGCGCCTCGCCACCCGCGACGACGTCCCCAGGGCCGTACGCACCCTCG
CCGCCGCGTTCGCCGACTACCCCGCCACGCGCCACACCGTCGATCCGGACCGCCACATCGAGCGGGTCAC
CGAGCTGCAAGAACTCTTCCTCACGCGCGTCGGGCTCGACATCGGCAAGGTGTGGGTCGCGGACGACGGC
GCCGCGGTGGCGGTCTGGACCACGCCGGAGAGCGTCGAAGCGGGGGCGGTGTTCGCCGAGATCGGCCCGC
GCATGGCCGAGTTGAGCGGTTCCCGGCTGGCCGCGCAGCAACAGATGGAAGGCCTCCTGGCGCCGCACCG
GCCCAAGGAGCCCGCGTGGTTCCTGGCCACCGTCGGCGTCTCGCCCGACCACCAGGGCAAGGGTCTGGGC
AGCGCCGTCGTGCTCCCCGGAGTGGAGGCGGCCGAGCGCGCCGGGGTGCCCGCCTTCCTGGAGACCTCCG
CGCCCCGCAACCTCCCCTTCTACGAGCGGCTCGGCTTCACCGTCACCGCCGACGTCGAGGTGCCCGAAGG
ACCGCGCACCTGGTGCATGACCCGCAAGCCCGGTGCCTGACGCCCATCGATAGATCCTAATCAACCTCTG
GATTACAAAATTTGTGAAAGATTGACTGGTATTCTTAACTATGTTGCTCCTTTTACGCTATGTGGATACG
CTGCTTTAATGCCTTTGTATCATGCTATTGCTTCCCGTATGGCTTTCATTTTCTCCTCCTTGTATAAATC
CTGGTTGCTGTCTCTTTATGAGGAGTTGTGGCCCGTTGTCAGGCAACGTGGCGTGGTGTGCACTGTGTTT
GCTGACGCAACCCCCACTGGTTGGGGCATTGCCACCACCTGTCAGCTCCTTTCCGGGACTTTCGCTTTCC
CCCTCCCTATTGCCACGGCGGAACTCATCGCCGCCTGCCTTGCCCGCTGCTGGACAGGGGCTCGGCTGTT
GGGCACTGACAATTCCGTGGTGTTGTCGGGGAAATCATCGTCCTTTCCTTGGCTGCTCGCCTGTGTTGCC
ACCTGGATTCTGCGCGGGACGTCCTTCTGCTACGTCCCTTCGGCCCTCAATCCAGCGGACCTTCCTTCCC
GCGGCCTGCTGCCGGCTCTGCGGCCTCTTCCGCGTCTTCGCCTTCGCCCTCAGACGAGTCGGATCTCCCT
TTGGGCCGCCTCCCCGCCTGAGATCCTTTAAGACCAATGACTTACAAGGCAGCTGTAGATCTTAGCCACT
TTTTAAAAGAAAAGGGGGGACTGGAAGGGCTAATTCACTCCCAACGAAGACAAGATCTGCTTTTTGCTTG
TACTGGGTCTCTCTGGTTAGACCAGATCTGAGCCTGGGAGCTCTCTGGCTAACTAGGGAACCCACTGCTT
AAGCCTCAATAAAGCTTGCCTTGAGTGCTTCAAGTAGTGTGTGCCCGTCTGTTGTGTGACTCTGGTAACT
AGAGATCCCTCAGACCCTTTTAGTCAGTGTGGAAAATCTCTAGCAGTAGTAGTTCATGTCATCTTATTAT
TCAGTATTTATAACTTGCAAAGAAATGAATATCAGAGAGTGAGAGGCCCGGGTTAATTAAGGAAAGGGCT
AGATCATTCTTGAAGACGAAAGGGCCTCGTGATACGCCTATTTTTATAGGTTAATGTCATGATAATAATG
GTTTCTTAGACGTCAGGTGGCACTTTTCGGGGAAATGTGCGCGGAACCCCTATTTGTTTATTTTTCTAAA
TACATTCAAATATGTATCCGCTCATGAGACAATAACCCTGATAAATGCTTCAATAATATTGAAAAAGGAA
GAGTATGAGTATTCAACATTTCCGTGTCGCCCTTATTCCCTTTTTTGCGGCATTTTGCCTTCCTGTTTTT
GCTCACCCAGAAACGCTGGTGAAAGTAAAAGATGCTGAAGATCAGTTGGGTGCACGAGTGGGTTACATCG
AACTGGATCTCAACAGCGGTAAGATCCTTGAGAGTTTTCGCCCCGAAGAACGTTTTCCAATGATGAGCAC
TTTTAAAGTTCTGCTATGTGGCGCGGTATTATCCCGTGTTGACGCCGGGCAAGAGCAACTCGGTCGCCGC
ATACACTATTCTCAGAATGACTTGGTTGAGTACTCACCAGTCACAGAAAAGCATCTTACGGATGGCATGA
CAGTAAGAGAATTATGCAGTGCTGCCATAACCATGAGTGATAACACTGCGGCCAACTTACTTCTGACAAC
GATCGGAGGACCGAAGGAGCTAACCGCTTTTTTGCACAACATGGGGGATCATGTAACTCGCCTTGATCGT
TGGGAACCGGAGCTGAATGAAGCCATACCAAACGACGAGCGTGACACCACGATGCCTGTAGCAATGGCAA
CAACGTTGCGCAAACTATTAACTGGCGAACTACTTACTCTAGCTTCCCGGCAACAATTAATAGACTGGAT
GGAGGCGGATAAAGTTGCAGGACCACTTCTGCGCTCGGCCCTTCCGGCTGGCTGGTTTATTGCTGATAAA
TCTGGAGCCGGTGAGCGTGGGTCTCGCGGTATCATTGCAGCACTGGGGCCAGATGGTAAGCCCTCCCGTA
TCGTAGTTATCTACACGACGGGGAGTCAGGCAACTATGGATGAACGAAATAGACAGATCGCTGAGATAGG
TGCCTCACTGATTAAGCATTGGTAACTGTCAGACCAAGTTTACTCATATATACTTTAGATTGATTTAAAA
CTTCATTTTTAATTTAAAAGGATCTAGGTGAAGATCCTTTTTGATAATCTCATGACCAAAATCCCTTAAC
GTGAGTTTTCGTTCCACTGAGCGTCAGACCCCGTAGAAAAGATCAAAGGATCTTCTTGAGATCCTTTTTT
TCTGCGCGTAATCTGCTGCTTGCAAACAAAAAAACCACCGCTACCAGCGGTGGTTTGTTTGCCGGATCAA
GAGCTACCAACTCTTTTTCCGAAGGTAACTGGCTTCAGCAGAGCGCAGATACCAAATACTGTTCTTCTAG
TGTAGCCGTAGTTAGGCCACCACTTCAAGAACTCTGTAGCACCGCCTACATACCTCGCTCTGCTAATCCT
GTTACCAGTGGCTGCTGCCAGTGGCGATAAGTCGTGTCTTACCGGGTTGGACTCAAGACGATAGTTACCG
GATAAGGCGCAGCGGTCGGGCTGAACGGGGGGTTCGTGCACACAGCCCAGCTTGGAGCGAACGACCTACA
CCGAACTGAGATACCTACAGCGTGAGCTATGAGAAAGCGCCACGCTTCCCGAAGGGAGAAAGGCGGACAG
GTATCCGGTAAGCGGCAGGGTCGGAACAGGAGAGCGCACGAGGGAGCTTCCAGGGGGAAACGCCTGGTAT
CTTTATAGTCCTGTCGGGTTTCGCCACCTCTGACTTGAGCGTCGATTTTTGTGATGCTCGTCAGGGGGGC
GGAGCCTATGGAAAAACGCCAGCAACGCGGCCTTTTTACGGTTCCTGGCCTTTTGCTGGCCTTTTGCTCA
CATGTTCTTTCCTGCGTTATCCCCTGATTCTGTGGATAACCGTATTACCGCCTTTGAGTGAGCTGATACC
GCTCGCCGCAGCCGAACGACCGAGCGCAGCGAGTCAGTGAGCGAGGAAGCGGAAGAGCGCCCAATACGCA
AACCGCCTCTCCCCGCGCGTTGGCCGATTCATTAATGCAGCAAGCTCATGGCTGACTAATTTTTTTTATT
TATGCAGAGGCCGAGGCCGCCTCGGCCTCTGAGCTATTCCAGAAGTAGTGAGGAGGCTTTTTTGGAGGCC
TAGGCTTTTGCAAAAAGCTCCCCGTGGCACGACAGGTTTCCCGACTGGAAAGCGGGCAGTGAGCGCAACG
CAATTAATGTGAGTTAGCTCACTCATTAGGCACCCCAGGCTTTACACTTTATGCTTCCGGCTCGTATGTT
GTGTGGAATTGTGAGCGGATAACAATTTCACACAGGAAACAGCTATGACATGATTACGAATTTCACAAAT
AAAGCATTTTTTTCACTGCATTCTAGTTGTGGTTTGTCCAAACTCATCAATGTATCTTATCATGTCTGGA
TCAACTGGATAACTCAAGCTAACCAAAATCATCCCAAACTTCCCACCCCATACCCTATTACCACTGCCAA
TTACCTGTGGTTTCATTTACTCTAAACCTGTGATTCCTCTGAATTATTTTCATTTTAAAGAAATTGTATT
TGTTAAATATGTACTACAAACTTAGTAGT
Features (pLannotate 1.2.2; 26 found; start..end, strand, type, name):
    377..634     +  LTR            5' LTR (truncated): truncated 5' long terminal repeat (LTR) from HIV-1
    681..806     +  misc_feature   HIV-1 Ψ: packaging signal of human immunodeficiency virus type 1
    790..1128    +  CDS            HIV-1 gag (fragment): gag protein from human immunodeficiency virus 1; gag
   1303..1536    +  misc_feature   RRE: The Rev response element (RRE) of HIV-1 allows for Rev-dependent mRNA export from the nucleus to the cytoplasm.
   1913..2013    +  CDS            Rev (fragment): human immunodeficiency virus 1 (HIV-1) Rev protein; rev; enhances nuclear export of unspliced and incompletely spliced viral mRNAs
   2058..2175    +  misc_feature   cPPT/CTS: central polypurine tract and central termination sequence of HIV-1
   2223..3401    +  promoter       EF-1α promoter: strong constitutive promoter for human elongation factor EF-1α
   6777..7490    +  CDS            superfolder GFP: GFP variant that folds robustly even when fused to poorly folded proteins (Pédelacq et al., 2006)
   7509..8222    +  CDS            superfolder GFP: GFP variant that folds robustly even when fused to poorly folded proteins (Pédelacq et al., 2006)
   8241..8954    +  CDS            superfolder GFP: GFP variant that folds robustly even when fused to poorly folded proteins (Pédelacq et al., 2006)
   8998..9571    +  misc_feature   IRES: internal ribosome entry site (IRES) of the encephalomyocarditis virus (EMCV)
   9591..10190   +  CDS            PuroR: puromycin N-acetyltransferase; pac from Streptomyces alboniger; confers resistance to puromycin
  10209..10797   +  misc_feature   WPRE: woodchuck hepatitis virus posttranscriptional regulatory element
  10805..10870   +  CDS            nef (fragment): NEF_HV1Z2 - Experimental evidence at protein level: Swiss-Prot protein existence level 1. Extracellular Nef protein targets CD4(+) T-lymphocytes for apoptosis by interacting with CXCR4 surface receptors. From Human immunodeficiency virus type 1 group M subtype D (isolate Z2/CDC-Z34) (HIV-1).
  10872..11105   +  LTR            3' LTR (ΔU3): self-inactivating 3' long terminal repeat (LTR) from HIV-1
  11310..11414   +  promoter       AmpR promoter: bla
  11415..12275   +  CDS            AmpR: β-lactamase; bla; confers resistance to ampicillin, carbenicillin, and related antibiotics
  12446..13034   +  rep_origin     ori: high-copy-number ColE1/pMB1/pBR322/pUC origin of replication
  13217..13271   +  CDS            lacI (fragment): lac repressor; lacI; The lac repressor binds to the lac operator to inhibit transcription in E. coli. This inhibition can be relieved by adding lactose or isopropyl-β-D-thiogalactopyranoside (IPTG).
  13277..13370   +  rep_origin     SV40 ori (fragment): SV40 origin of replication
  13395..13432   +  CDS            lacI (fragment): lac repressor; lacI; The lac repressor binds to the lac operator to inhibit transcription in E. coli. This inhibition can be relieved by adding lactose or isopropyl-β-D-thiogalactopyranoside (IPTG).
  13445..13466   +  protein_bind   CAP binding site: CAP binding activates transcription in the presence of cAMP. E. coli catabolite activator protein
  13481..13511   +  promoter       lac promoter: promoter for the E. coli lac operon
  13515..13537   +  protein_bind   lac operator (fragment): The lac repressor binds to the lac operator to inhibit transcription in E. coli. This inhibition can be relieved by adding lactose or isopropyl-β-D-thiogalactopyranoside (IPTG). lac repressor encoded by lacI
  13569..13652   +  polyA_signal   SV40 poly(A) signal (fragment): SV40 polyadenylation signal
  13819..329     +  CDS            nef (fragment) (across the origin): NEF_HV1BR - Experimental evidence at protein level: Swiss-Prot protein existence level 1. Extracellular Nef protein targets CD4(+) T-lymphocytes for apoptosis by interacting with CXCR4 surface receptors (PubMed:14990729). From Human immunodeficiency virus type 1 group M subtype B (isolate BRU/LAI) (HIV-1).
