[The description below was written by a language model from this plasmid's Addgene catalogue record and pLannotate feature annotations shown in this document.]
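Description:
pHAGE-IRES-puro-NLS-NLS-dPspCas13b-3xsfGFP-NLS is an HIV-1-based lentiviral and mammalian expression plasmid of about 13.8 kb, built on the pHAGE-EF1a-IRES-puro backbone. It is propagated in E. coli through a high-copy ColE1/pUC-type origin with ampicillin resistance. The viral portion has the usual transfer-vector parts: a truncated 5' LTR, the Ψ packaging signal with a short gag fragment, the RRE for Rev-dependent export of the genomic RNA, the cPPT/CTS, and a self-inactivating ΔU3 3' LTR. Packaging functions therefore have to come from separate helper plasmids.

The payload is a single bicistronic transcript driven by the human EF-1α promoter. The first cistron encodes a catalytically inactive Cas13b from Prevotella sp. P5-125, with H133A and H1059A substitutions. According to the construct name, it carries two N-terminal nuclear localisation signals, three tandem superfolder GFP copies, and a further C-terminal NLS. The automated feature table annotates the three sfGFP units but leaves the roughly 3.4 kb between the promoter and the first sfGFP unlabelled. This gap is presumably where the NLS-dCas13b coding region lies. An EMCV IRES then allows translation of puromycin N-acetyltransferase from the same mRNA, so transduced or transfected cells can be selected with puromycin. A WPRE downstream enhances transcript expression.

The stated purpose is overexpression in human cells, and the associated publication concerns live-cell RNA imaging with CRISPR-Cas13 systems. In that setting, the dead nuclease acts as a guide-RNA-programmed, fluorescent RNA-binding protein; the guide RNA is not encoded on this plasmid. The depositor notes that the plasmid is prone to recombination, which is plausible given the LTRs and the triple sfGFP repeat.
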