Addgene plasmid #132404: pHAGE-IRES-puro-NLS-NLS-dPspCas13b-3xsfGFP-NLS
Purpose: overexpression in human cells
Depositing lab: Ling-Ling Chen. Depositing organization: CAS Center for Excellence in Molecular Plant Sciences ("CEMPS"). Publication: Dynamic Imaging of RNA in Living Cells by CRISPR-Cas13 Systems. Yang LZ, Wang Y, Li SQ, Yao RW, Luan PF, Wu H, Carmichael GG, Chen LL. Mol Cell. 2019 Dec 19;76(6):981-997.e7. doi: 10.1016/j.molcel.2019.10.024. Epub 2019 Nov 19. PubMed 31757757.
Backbone
  Vector backbone: pHAGE-EF1a-IRES-puro
  Vector type: Mammalian Expression, Lentiviral
Growth in bacteria
  Bacterial resistance: Ampicillin, 100 μg/mL
  Growth temperature: 37°C
  Growth strain: NEB Stable
  Copy number: High Copy
Gene/Insert
  Gene/Insert name: dPspCas13b
  Species: Prevotella sp. P5-125
  Mutation: H133A; H1059A
  Cloning method: Ligation Independent Cloning
  Sequencing primers: 5′ unknown
Terms and licenses: Academic/Nonprofit Terms; Industry Terms: Not Available to Industry
Depositor comments: Plasmid is prone to recombination. Test multiple colonies to ensure the full plasmid is isolated.
How to cite: pHAGE-IRES-puro-NLS-NLS-dPspCas13b-3xsfGFP-NLS was a gift from Ling-Ling Chen (Addgene plasmid # 132404 ; http://n2t.net/addgene:132404 ; RRID:Addgene_132404)
